Addgene plasmid #35339: pBbS1k-RFP
Depositing lab: Jay Keasling. Depositing organization: University of California, Berkeley. Publication: BglBrick vectors and datasheets: A synthetic biology platform for gene expression. Lee TS, Krupa RA, Zhang F, Hajimorad M, Holtz WJ, Prasad N, Lee SK, Keasling JD. J Biol Eng. 2011 Sep 20;5:12. 10.1186/1754-1611-5-12 PubMed 21933410.
Backbone
  Vector backbone: pBb
  Backbone size w/o insert (bp): 4937
  Vector type: Bacterial Expression, Synthetic Biology
Growth in bacteria
  Bacterial resistance: Kanamycin, 50 μg/mL
  Growth temperature: 37°C
  Growth strain: DH5alpha
  Copy number: Low Copy
Gene/Insert
  Gene/Insert name: RFP (alt name: JBEI Part ID: JPUB_000105)
  Species: Synthetic
  Insert size (bp): 678
  Promoter: Trc
  Cloning method: Restriction Enzyme
  Sequencing primers: 5′ jkRFP-R (gctttggaaccgtactggaa); 3′ jkRFP-F (tggtcactacgacgctgaag)
Terms and licenses: Academic/Nonprofit Terms; Industry Terms: Not Available to Industry
Depositor comments: JBEI Part ID: JPUB_000105; Origin: SC101
How to cite: pBbS1k-RFP was a gift from Jay Keasling (Addgene plasmid # 35339 ; http://n2t.net/addgene:35339 ; RRID:Addgene_35339)
