[The description below was written by a language model from this plasmid's Addgene catalogue record and pLannotate feature annotations shown in this document.]
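Description:
pBbS1k-RFP is a low-copy bacterial expression plasmid from the BglBrick (pBb) vector series, a synthetic-biology platform of modular E. coli expression vectors. The full sequence is 5,615 bp, consistent with the recorded 4,937 bp backbone plus a 678 bp insert. It replicates from the pSC101 origin, which depends on the plasmid-encoded Rep101 (RepA) protein and accounts for the low copy number noted in the record. Selection is by kanamycin, conferred by the neo (nptII) aminoglycoside phosphotransferase gene, which is followed by a lambda t0 terminator. A short adjoining fragment annotated as Tn5 transposase is most likely residual sequence from the source of the resistance gene rather than a functional element.

The payload is mRFP1, a monomeric red fluorescent derivative of DsRed, placed downstream of the trc promoter, a strong trp/lacUV5 hybrid, and a lac operator. The plasmid also carries lacI under the lacIq promoter variant, so it supplies its own elevated level of lac repressor. This holds the promoter off until IPTG or lactose is added, independently of the host's lacI status. Transcription of the reporter ends at tandem rrnB T1 and T7Te terminators, which insulate the expression cassette from the replication and resistance modules. The short tet promoter and yciV fragments between lacI and the trc promoter appear to be incidental annotation hits in the promoter-region sequence.

In this vector series the RFP acts as a reporter for characterising the expression behaviour of a given combination of origin, promoter and resistance marker. It is presumably also a placeholder that can be exchanged by restriction cloning for a gene of interest, although the feature table does not annotate the cloning sites.
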