Features (pLannotate 1.2.2; 14 found; start..end, strand, type, name):
      7..84      +  promoter       lacIq promoter: lacI (mutant); In the lacIq allele, a single base change in the promoter boosts expression of the lacI gene about 10-fold.
     85..1167    +  CDS            lacI: lac repressor; lacI; The lac repressor binds to the lac operator to inhibit transcription in E. coli. This inhibition can be relieved by adding lactose or isopropyl-β-D-thiogalactopyranoside (IPTG).
   1209..1226    +  promoter       tet promoter (fragment): E. coli promoter for tetracycline efflux protein gene
   1222..1323    -  CDS            yciV (fragment): RNAAM_ECOLI - Also known as trpH From Escherichia coli (strain K12).
   1399..1428    +  promoter       trc promoter: strong E. coli promoter; hybrid between the trp and lac UV5 promoters
   1436..1452    +  protein_bind   lac operator: The lac repressor binds to the lac operator to inhibit transcription in E. coli. This inhibition can be relieved by adding lactose or isopropyl-β-D-thiogalactopyranoside (IPTG). lac repressor encoded by lacI
   1493..2170    +  CDS            mRFP1: monomeric derivative of DsRed (Campbell et al., 2002)
   2203..2274    +  terminator     rrnB T1 terminator: transcription terminator T1 from the E. coli rrnB gene
   2290..2317    +  terminator     T7Te terminator: phage T7 early transcription terminator
   2848..3798    -  CDS            Rep101: RepA protein needed for replication with the pSC101 origin; rep101
   3846..4068    -  rep_origin     pSC101 ori: low-copy replication origin that requires the Rep101 protein
   4560..4654    -  terminator     lambda t0 terminator: transcription terminator from phage lambda
   4688..5479    -  CDS            neo: KKA2_KLEPN - Also known as kan, nptII. Experimental evidence at protein level: Swiss-Prot protein existence level 1. Resistance to kanamycin, neomycin, paromomycin, ribostamycin, butirosin and gentamicin B. From Klebsiella pneumoniae.
   5511..5615    -  CDS            tnpA (fragment): TN5P_ECOLX - Also known as tnp. Experimental evidence at protein level: Swiss-Prot protein existence level 1. Mediates transposition of transposon Tn5 by a 'cut and paste' mechanism. First, the monomeric transposase binds the 19 bp inverted DNA repeats flanking the transposon. Then, dimerization of the DNA- bound transposase creates a synaptic DNA complex. After nicking of the first DNA strand, excision of the transposon proceeds through a series of intermediates. The transposase then mediates the insertion of the transposon at a new site by strand transfer. The activity of the wild- type tran
>Addgene plasmid #35339 | pBbS1k-RFP | depositor full sequence | sequence record 43006 | pBbS1k-RFP sequence 5615 bps
GACGTCGACACCATCGAATGGTGCAAAACCTTTCGCGGTATGGCATGATAGCGCCCGGAAGAGAGTCAAT
TCAGGGTGGTGAATGTGAAACCAGTAACGTTATACGATGTCGCAGAGTATGCCGGTGTCTCTTATCAGAC
CGTTTCCCGCGTGGTGAACCAGGCCAGCCACGTTTCTGCGAAAACGCGGGAAAAAGTGGAAGCGGCGATG
GCGGAGCTGAATTACATTCCCAACCGCGTGGCACAACAACTGGCGGGCAAACAGTCGTTGCTGATTGGCG
TTGCCACCTCCAGTCTGGCCCTGCACGCGCCGTCGCAAATTGTCGCGGCGATTAAATCTCGCGCCGATCA
ACTGGGTGCCAGCGTGGTGGTGTCGATGGTAGAACGAAGCGGCGTCGAAGCCTGTAAAGCGGCGGTGCAC
AATCTTCTCGCGCAACGCGTCAGTGGGCTGATCATTAACTATCCGCTGGATGACCAGGATGCCATTGCTG
TGGAAGCTGCCTGCACTAATGTTCCGGCGTTATTTCTTGATGTCTCTGACCAGACACCCATCAACAGTAT
TATTTTCTCCCATGAAGACGGTACGCGACTGGGCGTGGAGCATCTGGTCGCATTGGGTCACCAGCAAATC
GCGCTGTTAGCGGGCCCATTAAGTTCTGTCTCGGCGCGTCTGCGTCTGGCTGGCTGGCATAAATATCTCA
CTCGCAATCAAATTCAGCCGATAGCGGAACGGGAAGGCGACTGGAGTGCCATGTCCGGTTTTCAACAAAC
CATGCAAATGCTGAATGAGGGCATCGTTCCCACTGCGATGCTGGTTGCCAACGATCAGATGGCGCTGGGC
GCAATGCGCGCCATTACCGAGTCCGGGCTGCGCGTTGGTGCGGATATCTCGGTAGTGGGATACGACGATA
CCGAAGACAGCTCATGTTATATCCCGCCGTTAACCACCATCAAACAGGATTTTCGCCTGCTGGGGCAAAC
CAGCGTGGACCGCTTGCTGCAACTCTCTCAGGGCCAGGCGGTGAAGGGCAATCAGCTGTTGCCCGTCTCA
CTGGTGAAAAGAAAAACCACCCTGGCGCCCAATACGCAAACCGCCTCTCCCCGCGCGTTGGCCGATTCAT
TAATGCAGCTGGCACGACAGGTTTCCCGACTGGAAAGCGGGCAGTGAGCGCAACGCAATTAATGTAAGTT
AGCGCGAATTGATCTGGTTTGACAGCTTATCATCGACTGCACGGTGCACCAATGCTTCTGGCGTCAGGCA
GCCATCGGAAGCTGTGGTATGGCTGTGCAGGTCGTAAATCACTGCATAATTCGTGTCGCTCAAGGCGCAC
TCCCGTTCTGGATAATGTTTTTTGCGCCGACATCATAACGGTTCTGGCAAATATTCTGAAATGAGCTGTT
GACAATTAATCATCCGGCTCGTATAATGTGTGGAATTGTGAGCGGATAACAATTTCAGAATTCAAAAGAT
CTTTTAAGAAGGAGATATACATATGGCGAGTAGCGAAGACGTTATCAAAGAGTTCATGCGTTTCAAAGTT
CGTATGGAAGGTTCCGTTAACGGTCACGAGTTCGAAATCGAAGGTGAAGGTGAAGGTCGTCCGTACGAAG
GTACCCAGACCGCTAAACTGAAAGTTACCAAAGGTGGTCCGCTGCCGTTCGCTTGGGACATCCTGTCCCC
GCAGTTCCAGTACGGTTCCAAAGCTTACGTTAAACACCCGGCTGACATCCCGGACTACCTGAAACTGTCC
TTCCCGGAAGGTTTCAAATGGGAACGTGTTATGAACTTCGAAGACGGTGGTGTTGTTACCGTTACCCAGG
ACTCCTCCCTGCAAGACGGTGAGTTCATCTACAAAGTTAAACTGCGTGGTACCAACTTCCCGTCCGACGG
TCCGGTTATGCAGAAAAAAACCATGGGTTGGGAAGCTTCCACCGAACGTATGTACCCGGAAGACGGTGCT
CTGAAAGGTGAAATCAAAATGCGTCTGAAACTGAAAGACGGTGGTCACTACGACGCTGAAGTTAAAACCA
CCTACATGGCTAAAAAACCGGTTCAGCTGCCGGGTGCTTACAAAACCGACATCAAACTGGACATCACCTC
CCACAACGAAGACTACACCATCGTTGAACAGTACGAACGTGCTGAAGGTCGTCACTCCACCGGTGCTTAA
GGATCCAAACTCGAGTAAGGATCTCCAGGCATCAAATAAAACGAAAGGCTCAGTCGAAAGACTGGGCCTT
TCGTTTTATCTGTTGTTTGTCGGTGAACGCTCTCTACTAGAGTCACACTGGCTCACCTTCGGGTGGGCCT
TTCTGCGTTTATACCTAGGGTACGGGTTTTGCTGCCCGCAAACGGGCTGTTCTGGTGTTGCTAGTTTGTT
ATCAGAATCGCAGATCCGGCTTCAGCCGGTTTGCCGGCTGAAAGCGCTATTTCTTCCAGAATTGCCATGA
TTTTTTCCCCACGGGAGGCGTCACTGGCTCCCGTGTTGTCGGCAGCTTTGATTCGATAAGCAGCATCGCC
TGTTTCAGGCTGTCTATGTGTGACTGTTGAGCTGTAACAAGTTGTCTCAGGTGTTCAATTTCATGTTCTA
GTTGCTTTGTTTTACTGGTTTCACCTGTTCTATTAGGTGTTACATGCTGTTCATCTGTTACATTGTCGAT
CTGTTCATGGTGAACAGCTTTGAATGCACCAAAAACTCGTAAAAGCTCTGATGTATCTATCTTTTTTACA
CCGTTTTCATCTGTGCATATGGACAGTTTTCCCTTTGATATGTAACGGTGAACAGTTGTTCTACTTTTGT
TTGTTAGTCTTGATGCTTCACTGATAGATACAAGAGCCATAAGAACCTCAGATCCTTCCGTATTTAGCCA
GTATGTTCTCTAGTGTGGTTCGTTGTTTTTGCGTGAGCCATGAGAACGAACCATTGAGATCATACTTACT
TTGCATGTCACTCAAAAATTTTGCCTCAAAACTGGTGAGCTGAATTTTTGCAGTTAAAGCATCGTGTAGT
GTTTTTCTTAGTCCGTTATGTAGGTAGGAATCTGATGTAATGGTTGTTGGTATTTTGTCACCATTCATTT
TTATCTGGTTGTTCTCAAGTTCGGTTACGAGATCCATTTGTCTATCTAGTTCAACTTGGAAAATCAACGT
ATCAGTCGGGCGGCCTCGCTTATCAACCACCAATTTCATATTGCTGTAAGTGTTTAAATCTTTACTTATT
GGTTTCAAAACCCATTGGTTAAGCCTTTTAAACTCATGGTAGTTATTTTCAAGCATTAACATGAACTTAA
ATTCATCAAGGCTAATCTCTATATTTGCCTTGTGAGTTTTCTTTTGTGTTAGTTCTTTTAATAACCACTC
ATAAATCCTCATAGAGTATTTGTTTTCAAAAGACTTAACATGTTCCAGATTATATTTTATGAATTTTTTT
AACTGGAAAAGATAAGGCAATATCTCTTCACTAAAAACTAATTCTAATTTTTCGCTTGAGAACTTGGCAT
AGTTTGTCCACTGGAAAATCTCAAAGCCTTTAACCAAAGGATTCCTGATTTCCACAGTTCTCGTCATCAG
CTCTCTGGTTGCTTTAGCTAATACACCATAAGCATTTTCCCTACTGATGTTCATCATCTGAGCGTATTGG
TTATAAGTGAACGATACCGTCCGTTCTTTCCTTGTAGGGTTTTCAATCGTGGGGTTGAGTAGTGCCACAC
AGCATAAAATTAGCTTGGTTTCATGCTCCGTTAAGTCATAGCGACTAATCGCTAGTTCATTTGCTTTGAA
AACAACTAATTCAGACATACATCTCAATTGGTCTAGGTGATTTTAATCACTATACCAATTGAGATGGGCT
AGTCAATGATAATTACTAGTCCTTTTCCCGGGTGATCTGGGTATCTGTAAATTCTGCTAGACCTTTGCTG
GAAAACTTGTAAATTCTGCTAGACCCTCTGTAAATTCCGCTAGACCTTTGTGTGTTTTTTTTGTTTATAT
TCAAGTGGTTATAATTTATAGAATAAAGAAAGAATAAAAAAAGATAAAAAGAATAGATCCCAGCCCTGTG
TATAACTCACTACTTTAGTCAGTTCCGCAGTATTACAAAAGGATGTCGCAAACGCTGTTTGCTCCTCTAC
AAAACAGACCTTAAAACCCTAAAGGCTTAAGTAGCACCCTCGCAAGCTCGGGCAAATCGCTGAATATTCC
TTTTGTCTCCGACCATCAGGCACCTGAGTCGCTGTCTTTTTCGTGACATTCAGTTCGCTGCGCTCACGGC
TCTGGCAGTGAATGGGGGTAAATGGCACTACAGGCGCCTTTTATGGATTCATGCAAGGAAACTACCCATA
ATACAAGAAAAGCCCGTCACGGGCTTCTCAGGGCGTTTTATGGCGGGTCTGCTATGTGGTGCTATCTGAC
TTTTTGCTGTTCAGCAGTTCCTGCCCTCTGATTTTCCAGTCTGACCACTTCGGATTATCCCGTGACAGGT
CATTCAGACTGGCTAATGCACCCAGTAAGGCAGCGGTATCATCAACAGGCTTACCCGTCTTACTGTCCCT
AGTGCTTGGATTCTCACCAATAAAAAACGCCCGGCGGCAACCGAGCGTTCTGAACAAATCCAGATGGAGT
TCTGAGGTCATTACTGGATCTATCAACAGGAGTCCAAGCGAGCTCTCGAACCCCAGAGTCCCGCTCAGAA
GAACTCGTCAAGAAGGCGATAGAAGGCGATGCGCTGCGAATCGGGAGCGGCGATACCGTAAAGCACGAGG
AAGCGGTCAGCCCATTCGCCGCCAAGCTCTTCAGCAATATCACGGGTAGCCAACGCTATGTCCTGATAGC
GGTCCGCCACACCCAGCCGGCCACAGTCGATGAATCCAGAAAAGCGGCCATTTTCCACCATGATATTCGG
CAAGCAGGCATCGCCATGGGTCACGACGAGATCCTCGCCGTCGGGCATGCGCGCCTTGAGCCTGGCGAAC
AGTTCGGCTGGCGCGAGCCCCTGATGCTCTTCGTCCAGATCATCCTGATCGACAAGACCGGCTTCCATCC
GAGTACGTGCTCGCTCGATGCGATGTTTCGCTTGGTGGTCGAATGGGCAGGTAGCCGGATCAAGCGTATG
CAGCCGCCGCATTGCATCAGCCATGATGGATACTTTCTCGGCAGGAGCAAGGTGAGATGACAGGAGATCC
TGCCCCGGCACTTCGCCCAATAGCAGCCAGTCCCTTCCCGCTTCAGTGACAACGTCGAGCACAGCTGCGC
AAGGAACGCCCGTCGTGGCCAGCCACGATAGCCGCGCTGCCTCGTCCTGCAGTTCATTCAGGGCACCGGA
CAGGTCGGTCTTGACAAAAAGAACCGGGCGCCCCTGCGCTGACAGCCGGAACACGGCGGCATCAGAGCAG
CCGATTGTCTGTTGTGCCCAGTCATAGCCGAATAGCCTCTCCACCCAAGCGGCCGGAGAACCTGCGTGCA
ATCCATCTTGTTCAATCATGCGAAACGATCCTCATCCTGTCTCTTGATCAGATCATGATCCCCTGCGCCA
TCAGATCCTTGGCGGCAAGAAAGCCATCCAGTTTACTTTGCAGGGCTTCCCAACCTTACCAGAGGGCGCC
CCAGCTGGCAATTCC
