>Addgene plasmid #35339 | pBbS1k-RFP | addgene partial sequence | sequence record 43681 | jkRFP-F 5'-tggtcactacgacgctgaag-3'
GTTCAGCTGCCGGGTGCTTACAAAACCGACATCAAACTGGACATCACCTCCCACAACGAAGACTACACCA
TCGTTGAACAGTACGAACGTGCTGAAGGTCGTCACTCCACCGGTGCTTAAGGATCCAAACTCGAGTAAGG
ATCTCCAGGCATCAAATAAAACGAAAGGCTCAGTCGAAAGACTGGGCCTTTCGTTTTATCTGTTGTTTGT
CGGTGAACGCTCTCTACTAGAGTCACACTGGCTCACCTTCGGGTGGGCCTTTCTGCGTTTATACCTAGGG
TACGGGTTTTGCTGCCCGCAAACGGGCTGTTCTGGTGTTGCTAGTTTGTTATCAGAATCGCAGATCCGGC
TTCAGCCGGTTTGCCGGCTGAAAGCGCTATTTCTTCCAGAATTGCCATGATTTTTTCCCCACGGGAGGCG
TCACTGGCTCCCGTGTTGTCGGCAGCTTTGATTCGATAAGCAGCATCGCCTGTTTCAGGCTGTCTATGTG
TGACTGTTGAGCTGTAACAAGTTGTCTCAGGTGTTCAATTTCATGTTCTAGTTGCTTTGTTTTACTGGTT
TCACCTGTTCTATTAGGTGTTACATGCTGTTCATCTGTTACATTGTCGATCTGTTCATGGTGAACAGCTT
TGAATGCACCAAAAACTCGTAAAAGCTCTGATGTATCTATCTTTTTTACACCGTTTTCATCTGTGCATAT
GGACAGTTTTCCCTTTGATATGTAACGGTGAACAGTTGTTCTACTTTTGTTTGTTAGTCTTGATGCTTCA
CTGATAGATACAAGAGCCATAAGAACCTCAGATCCTTCCGTATTTAGC
