>Addgene plasmid #35339 | pBbS1k-RFP | addgene partial sequence | sequence record 43682 | jkRFP-R 5'-gctttggaaccgtactggaa-3'
CTTTCAGTTTAGCGGTCTGGGTACCTTCGTACGGACGACCTTCACCTTCACCTTCGATTTCGAACTCGTG
ACCGTTAACGGAACCTTCCATACGAACTTTGAAACGCATGAACTCTTTGATAACGTCTTCGCTACTCGCC
ATATGTATATCTCCTTCTTAAAAGATCTTTTGAATTCTGAAATTGTTATCCGCTCACAATTCCACACATT
ATACGAGCCGGATGATTAATTGTCAACAGCTCATTTCAGAATATTTGCCAGAACCGTTATGATGTCGGCG
CAAAAAACATTATCCAGAACGGGAGTGCGCCTTGAGCGACACGAATTATGCAGTGATTTACGACCTGCAC
AGCCATACCACAGCTTCCGATGGCTGCCTGACGCCAGAAGCATTGGTGCACCGTGCAGTCGATGATAAGC
TGTCAAACCAGATCAATTCGCGCTAACTTACATTAATTGCGTTGCGCTCACTGCCCGCTTTCCAGTCGGG
AAACCTGTCGTGCCAGCTGCATTAATGAATCGGCCAACGCGCGGGGAGAGGCGGTTTGCGTATTGGGCGC
CAGGGTGGTTTTTCTTTTCACCAGTGAGACGGGCAACAGCTGATTGCCCTTCACCGCCTGGCCCTGAGAG
AGTTGCAGCAAGCGGTCCACGCTGGTTTGCCCCAGCAGGCGAAAATCCTGTTTGATGGTGGTTAACGGCG
GGATATAACATGAGCTGTCTTCGGTATCGTCGTATCCCACTACCGAGATATCCGCACCAACGCGCAGCCC
GGACTCGGTAATGGCGCGCATTGCGCCCAG
